>Addgene plasmid #208159 | AiP13972 - pAAV-GfaABC1D-SYFP2-P2A-3XFLAG-10aa-H2B*-WPRE3-BGHpA (Alias: CN3972) | addgene full sequence | sequence record 411036 | Addgene NGS Result
CCTGCAGGCAGCTGCGCGCTCGCTCGCTCACTGAGGCCGCCCGGGCGTCGGGCGACCTTTGGTCGCCCGG
CCTCAGTGAGCGAGCGAGCGCGCAGAGAGGGAGTGGCCAACTCCATCACTAGGGGTTCCTGCGGCCGCAC
GCGTAACATATCCTGGTGTGGAGTAGGGGACGCTGCTCTGACAGAGGCTCGGGGGCCTGAGCTGGCTCTG
TGAGCTGGGGAGGAGGCAGACAGCCAGGCCTTGTCTGCAAGCAGACCTGGCAGCATTGGGCTGGCCGCCC
CCCAGGGCCTCCTCTTCATGCCCAGTGAATGACTCACCTTGGCACAGACACAATGTTCGGGGTGGGCACA
GTGCCTGCTTCCCGCCGCACCCCAGCCCCCCTCAAATGCCTTCCGAGAAGCCCATTGAGCAGGGGGCTTG
CATTGCACCCCAGCCTGACAGCCTGGCATCTTGGGATAAAAGCAGCACAGCCCCCTAGGGGCTGCCCTTG
CTGTGTGGCGCCACCGGCGGTGGAGAACAAGGCTCTATTCAGCCTGTGCCCAGGAAAGGGGATCAGGGGA
TGCCCAGGCATGGACAGTGGGTGGCAGGGGGGGAGAGGAGGGCTGTCTGCTTCCCAGAAGTCCAAGGACA
CAAATGGGTGAGGGGAGAGCTCTCCCCATAGCTGGGCTGCGGCCCAACCCCACCCCCTCAGGCTATGCCA
GGGGGTGTTGCCAGGGGCACCCGGGCATCGCCAGTCTAGCCCACTCCTTCATAAAGCCCTCGCATCCCAG
GAGCGAGCAGAGCCAGAGCAGGTTGGAGAGGAGACGCATCACCTCCGCTGCTCGCGGATCCAGATCTTTC
GAAGCTAGCGCTACCGGTCGCCACCATGGTCTCCAAGGGCGAGGAGCTGTTCACCGGGGTGGTGCCCATC
CTGGTCGAGCTGGACGGCGATGTCAACGGCCACAAGTTCAGCGTGTCCGGCGAGGGCGAGGGCGATGCCA
CCTACGGCAAGCTGACCCTGAAGCTGATCTGCACCACCGGCAAGCTGCCCGTGCCCTGGCCCACCCTCGT
GACCACCCTGGGCTACGGCGTGCAGTGCTTCGCCCGCTACCCCGACCACATGAAGCAGCACGACTTCTTC
AAGTCCGCCATGCCCGAAGGCTACGTCCAGGAGCGCACCATCTTCTTCAAAGACGACGGCAACTACAAGA
CCCGCGCCGAGGTGAAGTTCGAGGGCGACACCCTGGTGAACCGCATCGAGCTGAAGGGCATCGACTTCAA
GGAGGACGGCAACATCCTGGGGCACAAGCTGGAGTACAACTACAACAGCCACAACGTCTATATCACCGCC
GACAAGCAGAAGAACGGCATCAAGGCCAACTTCAAGATCCGCCACAACATCGAGGACGGCGGCGTGCAGC
TCGCCGACCACTACCAGCAGAACACCCCCATCGGCGACGGCCCCGTGCTGCTGCCCGACAACCACTACCT
GAGCTACCAGTCCAAGCTGAGCAAAGACCCCAACGAGAAGCGCGATCACATGGTCCTGCTGGAGTTCGTG
ACCGCCGCCGGGATCACTCTCGGCATGGACGAGCTGTACAAGGGCTCTGGTGCTACCAACTTCTCACTGT
TGAAACAGGCAGGGGATGTAGAGGAGAATCCAGGGCCTGGTGCTAGTGGAGACTACAAAGACCATGACGG
AGATTATAAAGATCATGACATCGATTACAAGGATGACGATGACAAGTCCGGACTCAGATCTGGAGGCTCC
GGAGGCCCAGAGCCAGCGAAGTCTGCTCCCGCCCCGAAAAAGGGCTCCAAGAAGGCGGTGACTAAGGCGC
AGAAGAAAGGCGGCAAGAAGCGCAAGCGCAGCCGCAAGGAGAGCTATTCCATCTATGTGTATAAGGTTCT
GAAGCAGGTCCACCCTGACACCGGCATTTCGTCCAAGGCCATGGGCATCATGAACTCGTTTGTGAACGAC
ATTTTCGAGCGCATCGCAGGTGAGGCTTCCCGCCTGGCGCATTACAACAAGCGCTCGACCATCACCTCCA
GGGAGATCCAGACGGCCGTGCGCCTGCTGCTGCCTGGGGAGTTGGCCAAGCACGCCGTGTCCGAGGGTAC
TAAGGCCATCACCAAGTACACCAGCGCTAAGTAATGAGGCGCGCCGCGGCCGCGAATTCGATATCATAAT
CAACCTCTGGATTACAAAATTTGTGAAAGATTGACTGGTATTCTTAACTATGTTGCTCCTTTTACGCTAT
GTGGATACGCTGCTTTAATGCCTTTGTATCATGCTATTGCTTCCCGTATGGCTTTCATTTTCTCCTCCTT
GTATAAATCCTGGTTAGTTCTTGCCACGGCGGAACTCATCGCCGCCTGCCTTGCCCGCTGCTGGACAGGG
GCTCGGCTGTTGGGCACTGACAATTCCGTGGCTCGAGAGATCTTCGACTGTGCCTTCTAGTTGCCAGCCA
TCTGTTGTTTGCCCCTCCCCCGTGCCTTCCTTGACCCTGGAAGGTGCCACTCCCACTGTCCTTTCCTAAT
AAAATGAGGAAATTGCATCGCATTGTCTGAGTAGGTGTCATTCTATTCTGGGGGGTGGGGTGGGGCAGGA
CAGCAAGGGGGAGGATTGGGAAGACAATAGCAGGCATGAGATCTCACGTGCGGACCGAGCGGCCGCAGGA
ACCCCTAGTGATGGAGTTGGCCACTCCCTCTCTGCGCGCTCGCTCGCTCACTGAGGCCGGGCGACCAAAG
GTCGCCCGACGCCCGGGCTTTGCCCGGGCGGCCTCAGTGAGCGAGCGAGCGCGCAGCTGCCTGCAGGGGC
GCCTGATGCGGTATTTTCTCCTTACGCATCTGTGCGGTATTTCACACCGCATA
[95 nt withheld, positions 2854-2948]
T
[46 nt withheld, positions 2950-2995]
C
[141 nt withheld, positions 2997-3137]
CCTTTGACGTTGGAGTCCACGTTCTTT
[37 nt withheld, positions 3165-3201]
ACTCTATCTCGGGCTATTCTTTTGATTTATAAGGGATTTTGCCGATTTCGGTCTATTGGTTAAAAAATGA
GCTGATTTAACAAAAATTTAACGCGAATTTTAACAAAATATTAACGTTTACAATTTTATGGTGCACTCTC
AGTACAATCTGCTCTGATGCCGCATAGTTAAGCCAGCCCCGACACCCGCCAACACCCGCTGACGCGCCCT
GACGGGCTTGTCTGCTCCCGGCATCCGCTTACAGACAAGCTGTGACCGTCTCCGGGAGCTGCATGTGTCA
GAGGTTTTCACCGTCATCACCGAAACGCGCGAGACGAAAGGGCCTCGTGATACGCCTATTTTTATAGGTT
AATGTCATGATAATAATGGTTTCTTAGACGTCAGGTGGCACTTTTCGGGGAAATGTGCGCGGAACCCCTA
TTTGTTTATTTTTCTAAATACATTCAAATATGTATCCGCTCATGAGACAATAACCCTGATAAATGCTTCA
ATAATATTGAAAAAGGAAGAGTATGAGTATTCAACATTTCCGTGTCGCCCTTATTCCCTTTTTTGCGGCA
TTTTGCCTTCCTGTTTTTGCTCACCCAGAAACGCTGGTGAAAGTAAAAGATGCTGAAGATCAGTTGGGTG
CACGAGTGGGTTACATCGAACTGGATCTCAACAGCGGTAAGATCCTTGAGAGTTTTCGCCCCGAAGAACG
TTTTCCAATGATGAGCACTTTTAAAGTTCTGCTATGTGGCGCGGTATTATCCCGTATTGACGCCGGGCAA
GAGCAACTCGGTCGCCGCATACACTATTCTCAGAATGACTTGGTTGAGTACTCACCAGTCACAGAAAAGC
ATCTTACGGATGGCATGACAGTAAGAGAATTATGCAGTGCTGCCATAACCATGAGTGATAACACTGCGGC
CAACTTACTTCTGACAACGATCGGAGGACCGAAGGAGCTAACCGCTTTTTTGCACAACATGGGGGATCAT
GTAACTCGCCTTGATCGTTGGGAACCGGAGCTGAATGAAGCCATACCAAACGACGAGCGTGACACCACGA
TGCCTGTAGCAATGGCAACAACGTTGCGCAAACTATTAACTGGCGAACTACTTACTCTAGCTTCCCGGCA
ACAATTAATAGACTGGATGGAGGCGGATAAAGTTGCAGGACCACTTCTGCGCTCGGCCCTTCCGGCTGGC
TGGTTTATTGCTGATAAATCTGGAGCCGGTGAGCGTGGGTCTCGCGGTATCATTGCAGCACTGGGGCCAG
ATGGTAAGCCCTCCCGTATCGTAGTTATCTACACGACGGGGAGTCAGGCAACTATGGATGAACGAAATAG
ACAGATCGCTGAGATAGGTGCCTCACTGATTAAGCATTGGTAACTGTCAGACCAAGTTTACTCATATATA
CTTTAGATTGATTTAAAACTTCATTTTTAATTTAAAAGGATCTAGGTGAAGATCCTTTTTGATAATCTCA
TGACCAAAATCCCTTAACGTGAGTTTTCGTTCCACTGAGCGTCAGACCCCGTAGAAAAGATCAAAGGATC
TTCTTGAGATCCTTTTTTTCTGCGCGTAATCTGCTGCTTGCAAACAAAAAAACCACCGCTACCAGCGGTG
GTTTGTTTGCCGGATCAAGAGCTACCAACTCTTTTTCCGAAGGTAACTGGCTTCAGCAGAGCGCAGATAC
CAAATACTGTTCTTCTAGTGTAGCCGTAGTTAGGCCACCACTTCAAGAACTCTGTAGCACCGCCTACATA
CCTCGCTCTGCTAATCCTGTTACCAGTGGCTGCTGCCAGTGGCGATAAGTCGTGTCTTACCGGGTTGGAC
TCAAGACGATAGTTACCGGATAAGGCGCAGCGGTCGGGCTGAACGGGGGGTTCGTGCACACAGCCCAGCT
TGGAGCGAACGACCTACACCGAACTGAGATACCTACAGCGTGAGCTATGAGAAAGCGCCACGCTTCCCGA
AGGGAGAAAGGCGGACAGGTATCCGGTAAGCGGCAGGGTCGGAACAGGAGAGCGCACGAGGGAGCTTCCA
GGGGGAAACGCCTGGTATCTTTATAGTCCTGTCGGGTTTCGCCACCTCTGACTTGAGCGTCGATTTTTGT
GATGCTCGTCAGGGGGGCGGAGCCTATGGAAAAACGCCAGCAACGCGGCCTTTTTACGGTTCCTGGCCTT
TTGCTGGCCTTTTGCTCACATGT
Features (pLannotate 1.2.2; 16 found; start..end, strand, type, name):
     12..39      +  repeat_region  AAV2 ITR (fragment): inverted terminal repeat of adeno-associated virus serotype 2 inverted
     68..95      +  repeat_region  AAV2 ITR (fragment): inverted terminal repeat of adeno-associated virus serotype 2 inverted
    866..1582    +  CDS            SYFP2: SYFP2 is a basic (constitutively fluorescent) yellow fluorescent protein published in 2006, derived from Aequorea victoria. It is reported to be a very rapidly-maturing monomer with moderate acid sensitivity.
   1661..1726    +  CDS            3xFLAG: three tandem FLAG® epitope tags, followed by an enterokinase cleavage site
   1757..2134    +  CDS            H2B: human histone H2B; HIST1H2BJ
   2168..2325    +  misc_feature   WPRE (fragment): woodchuck hepatitis virus posttranscriptional regulatory element
   2331..2411    +  misc_feature   WPRE (fragment): woodchuck hepatitis virus posttranscriptional regulatory element
   2428..2539    +  polyA_signal   bGH poly(A) signal: bovine growth hormone polyadenylation signal
   2657..2797    +  repeat_region  AAV2 ITR: inverted terminal repeat of adeno-associated virus serotype 2 inverted
   2802..2853    -  misc_feature   bom (fragment): basis of mobility region from pBR322
   2872..3327    +  rep_origin     f1 ori (sequence partly withheld): f1 bacteriophage origin of replication; arrow indicates direction of (+) strand synthesis
   3328..3377    -  misc_feature   bom (fragment): basis of mobility region from pBR322
   3479..3514    -  CDS            rop (fragment): Rop protein, which maintains plasmids at low copy number; rop
   3609..3713    +  promoter       AmpR promoter: bla
   3714..4574    +  CDS            AmpR: β-lactamase; bla; confers resistance to ampicillin, carbenicillin, and related antibiotics
   4745..5333    +  rep_origin     ori: high-copy-number ColE1/pMB1/pBR322/pUC origin of replication
