[The description below was written by a language model from this plasmid's Addgene catalogue record and pLannotate feature annotations shown in this document.]
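Description:
AiP13972 - pAAV-GfaABC1D-SYFP2-P2A-3XFLAG-10aa-H2B*-WPRE3-BGHpA (alias CN3972) is a 5,394 nt recombinant AAV transfer plasmid built to express a yellow fluorescent reporter directly in astrocytes after packaging into AAV particles. It is propagated in E. coli as a high-copy plasmid through a ColE1/pUC-type origin and is selected with ampicillin via the bla gene and its own promoter. An f1 phage origin and small pBR322-derived remnants (bom and rop fragments) are also present in the backbone. The payload is flanked by AAV2 inverted terminal repeats, which direct replication and encapsidation of the intervening cassette. The annotation detects the right-hand ITR in full but only short fragments of the left-hand one.

The construct name indicates that expression is driven by GfaABC1D, a compact GFAP-derived promoter commonly used for astrocyte targeting. The catalogue field instead lists a beta-globin minimal promoter. The feature table annotates nothing in the region upstream of the coding sequence, so the record does not resolve this discrepancy. The open reading frame begins with SYFP2, a rapidly maturing monomeric yellow fluorescent protein. According to the name, this is followed by a P2A self-cleaving peptide, which is not annotated. Next come a 3xFLAG epitope, a ten-residue linker and human histone H2B; the asterisk in the name suggests a modified H2B, but the record gives no details. This arrangement should yield free cytosolic SYFP2 to fill the cell, together with a separate FLAG-tagged, chromatin-bound H2B that marks nuclei for antibody detection. The two WPRE fragments correspond to the shortened WPRE3 element, which enhances transcript stability and expression. A bovine growth hormone polyadenylation signal terminates the transcript. The plasmid belongs to a suite of enhancer AAVs for genetic access to cortical cell types.
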