Addgene plasmid #208159: AiP13972 - pAAV-GfaABC1D-SYFP2-P2A-3XFLAG-10aa-H2B*-WPRE3-BGHpA (Alias: CN3972)
Purpose: Direct-expressing SYFP2 in astrocytes AAV Virus
Depositing lab: Allen Institute for Brain Science & Boaz Levi. Depositing organization: Allen Institute. Publication: A suite of enhancer AAVs and transgenic mouse lines for genetic access to cortical cell types. Ben-Simon Y, Hooper M, Narayan S, Daigle TL, Dwivedi D, Way SW, Oster A, Stafford DA, Mich JK, Taormina MJ, Martinez RA, Opitz-Araya X, Roth JR, Alexander JR, Allen S, Amster A, Arbuckle J, Ayala A, Baker PM, Bakken TE, Barcelli T, Barta S, Bendrick J, Bertagnolli D, Bielstein C, Bishwakarma P, Bowlus J, Boyer G, Brouner K, Casian B, Casper T, Chakka AB, Chakrabarty R, Chance RK, Chavan S, Clark M, Colbert K, Collman F, Daniel S, Departee M, DiValentin P, Donadio N, Dotson N, Egdorf T, Fliss T, Gabitto M, Garcia J, Gary A, Gasperini M, Gloe J, Goldy J, Gore BB, Graybuck L, Greisman N, Haeseleer F, Halterman C, Haradon Z, Hastings SD, Helback O, Ho W, Hockemeyer D, Huang C, Huff S, Hunker A, Johansen N, Jones D, Juneau Z, Kalmbach B, Kannan M, Khem S, Kussick E, Kutsal R, Larsen R, Lee C, Lee AY, Leibly M, Lenz GH, Li S, Liang E, Lusk N, Madigan Z, Malloy J, Malone J, McCue R, Melchor J, Mollenkopf T, Moosman S, Morin E, Newman D, Ng L, Ngo K, Omstead V, Otto S, Oyama A, Pena N, Pham T, Phillips E, Pom CA, Potekhina L, Ransford S, Ray PL, Rette D, Reynoldson C, Rimorin C, Rocha D, Ruiz A, Sanchez REA, Sawyer L, Sedeno-Cortes A, Sevigny JP, Shapovalova N, Shepard N, Shulga L, Sigler AR, Siverts L, Soliman S, Somasundaram S, Staats B, Stewart K, Szelenyi E, Tieu M, Trader C, Tran A, van Velthoven CTJ, Walker M, Wang Y, Weed N, Wirthlin M, Wood T, Wynalda B, Yao Z, Zhou T, Ariza J, Dee N, Reding M, Ronellenfitch K, Mufti S, Sunkin SM, Smith KA, Esposito L, Waters J, Thyagarajan B, Yao S, Lein ES, Zeng H, Levi BP, Ngai J, Ting JT, Tasic B. Cell. 2025 May 16:S0092-8674(25)00513-6. doi: 10.1016/j.cell.2025.05.002. PubMed 40403729.
Backbone
  Vector backbone: rAAV
  Backbone manufacturer: Allen Institute for Brain Science
  Vector type: AAV
Growth in bacteria
  Bacterial resistance: Ampicillin, 100 μg/mL
  Growth temperature: 37°C
  Growth strain: NEB Stable
  Copy number: High Copy
Gene/Insert
  Gene/Insert name: SYFP2
  Species: Synthetic
  Insert size (bp): 720
  Mutation: NA
  Promoter: Beta Globin minimal promoter
  Cloning method: Restriction Enzyme; 5′ cloning site Unknown (unknown if destroyed)
Terms and licenses: Academic/Nonprofit Terms; Industry Terms: Not Available to Industry
Depositor comments: Funded by the Brain Initiative.
How to cite: AiP13972 - pAAV-GfaABC1D-SYFP2-P2A-3XFLAG-10aa-H2B*-WPRE3-BGHpA (Alias: CN3972) was a gift from Allen Institute for Brain Science & Boaz Levi (Addgene plasmid # 208159 ; http://n2t.net/addgene:208159 ; RRID:Addgene_208159)
